Addgene plasmid #8658: p4054 HA-E6AP isoform II
Depositing lab: Peter Howley. Publication: Human papillomavirus type 16 E6 induces self-ubiquitination of the E6AP ubiquitin-protein ligase. Kao WH, Beaudenon SL, Talis AL, Huibregtse JM, Howley PM. J Virol 2000 Jul;74(14):6408-17. 10.1128/JVI.74.14.6408-6417.2000 PubMed 10864652.
Backbone
  Vector backbone: pCMV4
  Backbone size w/o insert (bp): 4874
  Vector type: Mammalian Expression
Growth in bacteria
  Bacterial resistance: Ampicillin, 100 μg/mL
  Growth temperature: 37°C
  Growth strain: DH5alpha
  Copy number: High Copy
Gene/Insert
  Gene/Insert name: E6-AP isoform II (alt name: E6-AP)
  Species: H. sapiens (human)
  Entrez Gene: UBE3A (a.k.a. ANCR, AS, E6-AP, EPVE6AP, HPVE6A, PIX1)
  Tag / fusion protein: HA (N terminal on insert)
  Cloning method: Restriction Enzyme; 5′ cloning site BamHI (destroyed during cloning); 3′ cloning site HindIII (not destroyed)
  Sequencing primers: 5′ CMV-F
Terms and licenses: Academic/Nonprofit Terms; Industry Terms: Not Available to Industry
Depositor comments: See author's map.
How to cite: p4054 HA-E6AP isoform II was a gift from Peter Howley (Addgene plasmid # 8658 ; http://n2t.net/addgene:8658 ; RRID:Addgene_8658)
