[The description below was written by a language model from this plasmid's Addgene catalogue record and pLannotate feature annotations shown in this document.]
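Description:
p4054 HA-E6AP isoform II is a mammalian expression plasmid built on the pCMV4 backbone that drives production of human E6-AP (the UBE3A ubiquitin-protein ligase, isoform II) carrying an N-terminal HA epitope tag. In the annotated sequence, the human cytomegalovirus immediate-early enhancer and promoter sit upstream of a short HA-tag segment fused directly to the UBE3A coding sequence, followed by a remnant of a polylinker and the human growth hormone polyadenylation signal. The insert was placed by restriction cloning, with the 5′ BamHI site lost and the 3′ HindIII site retained. An SV40 enhancer/early promoter region, which includes the SV40 origin, lies downstream of the expression cassette. The plasmid is maintained in E. coli at high copy through a ColE1/pUC-type origin with ampicillin selection (AmpR with its bla promoter), and an f1 origin is also present.

The sequencing record is about 10.3 kb, noticeably larger than the stated backbone plus an insert of roughly 2.6 kb would give. It also contains features not expected from the catalogue description: a second copy of the pUC-type origin, a spectinomycin/streptomycin resistance gene with gentamicin-resistance and integron promoter fragments, paired attL3 Gateway sites, rrnB terminators, an SV40 intron, T7 promoters and duplicated lacI fragments. The record does not explain these elements, and they may reflect an assembly artefact or additional vector sequence, so the depositor's map should be consulted. The associated publication concerns self-ubiquitination of E6AP induced by human papillomavirus type 16 E6, consistent with use of this construct for transient expression and HA-based detection or immunoprecipitation of E6-AP in mammalian cells.
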