Features (pLannotate 1.2.2; 31 found; start..end, strand, type, name):
    178..557     +  enhancer       CMV enhancer: human cytomegalovirus immediate early enhancer
    559..758     +  promoter       CMV promoter: human cytomegalovirus (CMV) immediate early promoter
    838..864     +  CDS            3xHA (fragment): three tandem HA epitope tags
    865..3486    +  CDS            UBE3A: UBE3A_HUMAN - Also known as E6AP From Homo sapiens (Human).
   3493..3529    -  misc_feature   MCS (fragment): pUC18/19 multiple cloning site
   3530..4152    +  polyA_signal   hGH poly(A) signal: human growth hormone polyadenylation signal
   4181..4510    +  promoter       SV40 promoter: SV40 enhancer and early promoter
   4549..4645    +  intron         SV40 intron: modified SV40 intron with splice donor and acceptor sites
   4682..4698    -  misc_feature   MCS (fragment): pUC18/19 multiple cloning site
   4705..4721    -  misc_feature   MCS (fragment): pUC18/19 multiple cloning site
   4722..4740    -  promoter       T7 promoter: promoter for bacteriophage T7 RNA polymerase
   4778..4794    -  protein_bind   lac operator: The lac repressor binds to the lac operator to inhibit transcription in E. coli. This inhibition can be relieved by adding lactose or isopropyl-β-D-thiogalactopyranoside (IPTG). lac repressor encoded by lacI
   4802..4832    -  promoter       lac promoter: promoter for the E. coli lac operon
   4847..4868    -  protein_bind   CAP binding site: CAP binding activates transcription in the presence of cAMP. E. coli catabolite activator protein
   4881..4973    -  CDS            lacI (fragment): lac repressor; lacI; The lac repressor binds to the lac operator to inhibit transcription in E. coli. This inhibition can be relieved by adding lactose or isopropyl-β-D-thiogalactopyranoside (IPTG).
   5156..5744    -  rep_origin     ori: high-copy-number ColE1/pMB1/pBR322/pUC origin of replication
   5837..6628    -  CDS            SmR: aminoglycoside adenylyltransferase (Murphy, 1985); aadA; confers resistance to spectinomycin and streptomycin
   6635..6691    -  CDS            GmR (fragment): gentamycin acetyltransferase; aacC1; confers resistance to gentamycin
   6867..6890    -  promoter       Pc promoter (fragment): intI1 (promoter lies within the coding sequence); class 1 integron promoter
   7080..7098    +  promoter       T7 promoter: promoter for bacteriophage T7 RNA polymerase
   7117..7212    +  protein_bind   attL3: mutant version of attL; recombination site for the Gateway® LR reaction LR Clonase™
   7223..7318    -  protein_bind   attL3: mutant version of attL; recombination site for the Gateway® LR reaction LR Clonase™
   7335..7371    +  CDS            lacZα (fragment): LacZα fragment of β-galactosidase; lacZ fragment
   7418..7461    -  terminator     rrnB T1 terminator: Escherichia coli rrnB; transcription terminator T1 from the E. coli rrnB gene
   7593..7620    +  terminator     rrnB T2 terminator: transcription terminator T2 from the E. coli rrnB gene
   7675..7767    -  CDS            lacI (fragment): lac repressor; lacI; The lac repressor binds to the lac operator to inhibit transcription in E. coli. This inhibition can be relieved by adding lactose or isopropyl-β-D-thiogalactopyranoside (IPTG).
   7950..8538    -  rep_origin     ori: high-copy-number ColE1/pMB1/pBR322/pUC origin of replication
   8709..9569    -  CDS            AmpR: β-lactamase; bla; confers resistance to ampicillin, carbenicillin, and related antibiotics
   9570..9674    -  promoter       AmpR promoter: bla
   9701..10129   +  rep_origin     f1 ori (sequence partly withheld): f1 bacteriophage origin of replication; arrow indicates direction of (+) strand synthesis
  10160..18      -  CDS            lacZα (fragment) (across the origin): LacZα fragment of β-galactosidase; lacZ fragment
>Addgene plasmid #8658 | p4054 HA-E6AP isoform II | addgene full sequence | sequence record 192752 | Addgene NGS Result
GTAAAACGACGGCCAGTGCCAAGCTGATCTATACATTGAATCAATATTGGCAATTAGCCATATTAGTCAT
TGGTTATATAGCATAAATCAATATTGGCTATTGGCCATTGCATACGTTGTATCTATATCATAATATGTAC
ATTTATATTGGCTCATGTCCAATATGACCGCCATGTTGACATTGATTATTGACTAGTTATTAATAGTAAT
CAATTACGGGGTCATTAGTTCATAGCCCATATATGGAGTTCCGCGTTACATAACTTACGGTAAATGGCCC
GCCTGGCTGACCGCCCAACGACCCCCGCCCATTGACGTCAATAATGACGTATGTTCCCATAGTAACGCCA
ATAGGGACTTTCCATTGACGTCAATGGGTGGAGTATTTACGGTAAACTGCCCACTTGGCAGTACATCAAG
TGTATCATATGCCAAGTCCGCCCCCTATTGACGTCAATGACGGTAAATGGCCCGCCTGGCATTATGCCCA
GTACATGACCTTACGGGACTTTCCTACTTGGCAGTACATCTACGTATTAGTCATCGCTATTACCATGGTG
ATGCGGTTTTGGCAGTACACCAATGGGCGTGGATAGCGGTTTGACTCACGGGGATTTCCAAGTCTCCACC
CCATTGACGTCAATGGGAGTTTGTTTTGGCACCAAAATCAACGGGACTTTCCAAAATGTCGTAATAACCC
CGCCCCGTTGACGCAAATGGGCGGTAGGCGTGTACGGTGGGAGGTCTATATAAGCAGAGCTCGTTTAGTG
AACCGTCAGAATTGTTTTTATTTTTAATTTTCTTTCAAATACTTCCATCGAATTCAGATCCACCATGTAC
CCATACGATGTTCCAGATTACGCTGAGAAGCTGCACCAGTGTTATTGGAAATCAGGAGAACCTCAGTCTG
ACGACATTGAAGCTAGCCGAATGAAGCGAGCAGCTGCAAAGCATCTAATAGAACGCTACTACCACCAGTT
AACTGAGGGCTGTGGAAATGAAGCCTGCACGAATGAGTTTTGTGCTTCCTGTCCAACTTTTCTTCGTATG
GATAATAATGCAGCAGCTATTAAAGCCCTCGAGCTTTATAAGATTAATGCAAAACTCTGTGATCCTCATC
CCTCCAAGAAAGGAGCAAGCTCAGCTTACCTTGAGAACTCGAAAGGTGCCCCCAACAACTCCTGCTCTGA
GATAAAAATGAACAAGAAAGGCGCTAGAATTGATTTTAAAGATGTGACTTACTTAACAGAAGAGAAGGTA
TATGAAATTCTTGAATTATGTAGAGAAAGAGAGGATTATTCCCCTTTAATCCGTGTTATTGGAAGAGTTT
TTTCTAGTGCTGAGGCATTGGTACAGAGCTTCCGGAAAGTTAAACAACACACCAAGGAAGAACTGAAATC
TCTTCAAGCAAAAGATGAAGACAAAGATGAAGATGAAAAGGAAAAAGCTGCATGTTCTGCTGCTGCTATG
GAAGAAGACTCAGAAGCATCTTCCTCAAGGATAGGTGATAGCTCACAGGGAGACAACAATTTGCAAAAAT
TAGGCCCTGATGATGTGTCTGTGGATATTGATGCCATTAGAAGGGTCTACACCAGATTGCTCTCTAATGA
AAAAATTGAAACTGCCTTTCTCAATGCACTTGTATATTTGTCACCTAACGTGGAATGTGACTTGACGTAT
CACAATGTATACTCTCGAGATCCTAATTATCTGAATTTGTTCATTATCGTAATGGAGAATAGAAATCTCC
ACAGTCCTGAATATCTGGAAATGGCTTTGCCATTATTTTGCAAAGCGATGAGCAAGCTACCCCTTGCAGC
CCAAGGAAAACTGATCAGACTGTGGTCTAAATACAATGCAGACCAGATTCGGAGAATGATGGAGACATTT
CAGCAACTTATTACTTATAAAGTCATAAGCAATGAATTTAACAGTCGAAATCTAGTGAATGATGATGATG
CCATTGTTGCTGCTTCGAAGTGCTTGAAAATGGTTTACTATGCAAATGTAGTGGGAGGGGAAGTGGACAC
AAATCACAATGAAGAAGATGATGAAGAGCCCATCCCTGAGTCCAGCGAGCTGACACTTCAGGAACTTTTG
GGAGAAGAAAGAAGAAACAAGAAAGGTCCTCGAGTGGACCCCCTGGAAACTGAACTTGGTGTTAAAACCC
TGGATTGTCGAAAACCACTTATCCCTTTTGAAGAGTTTATTAATGAACCACTGAATGAGGTTCTAGAAAT
GGATAAAGATTATACTTTTTTCAAAGTAGAAACAGAGAACAAATTCTCTTTTATGACATGTCCCTTTATA
TTGAATGCTGTCACAAAGAATTTGGGATTATATTATGACAATAGAATTCGCATGTACAGTGAACGAAGAA
TCACTGTTCTCTACAGCTTAGTTCAAGGACAGCAGTTGAATCCATATTTGAGACTCAAAGTTAGACGTGA
CCATATCATAGATGATGCACTTGTCCGGCTAGAGATGATCGCTATGGAAAATCCTGCAGACTTGAAGAAG
CAGTTGTATGTGGAATTTGAAGGAGAACAAGGAGTTGATGAGGGAGGTGTTTCCAAAGAATTTTTTCAGC
TGGTTGTGGAGGAAATCTTCAATCCAGATATTGGTATGTTCACATACGATGAATCTACAAAATTGTTTTG
GTTTAATCCATCTTCTTTTGAAACTGAGGGTCAGTTTACTCTGATTGGCATAGTACTGGGTCTGGCTATT
TACAATAACTGTATACTGGATGTACATTTTCCCATGGTTGTCTACAGGAAGCTAATGGGGAAAAAAGGAA
CTTTTCGTGACTTGGGAGACTCTCACCCAGTTCTATATCAGAGTTTAAAAGATTTATTGGAGTATGAAGG
GAATGTGGAAGATGACATGATGATCACTTTCCAGATATCACAGACAGATCTTTTTGGTAACCCAATGATG
TATGATCTAAAGGAAAATGGTGATAAAATTCCAATTACAAATGAAAACAGGAAGGAATTTGTCAATCTTT
ATTCTGACTACATTCTCAATAAATCAGTAGAAAAACAGTTCAAGGCTTTTCGGAGAGGTTTTCATATGGT
GACCAATGAATCTCCCTTAAAGTACTTATTCAGACCAGAAGAAATTGAATTGCTTATATGTGGAAGCCGG
AATCTAGATTTCCAAGCACTAGAAGAAACTACAGAATATGACGGTGGCTATACCAGGGACTCTGTTCTGA
TTAGGGAGTTCTGGGAAATCGTTCATTCATTTACAGATGAACAGAAAAGACTCTTCTTGCAGTTTACAAC
GGGCACAGACAGAGCACCTGTGGGAGGACTAGGAAAATTAAAGATGATTATAGCCAAAAATGGCCCAGAC
ACAGAAAGGTTACCTACATCTCATACTTGCTTTAATGTGCTTTTACTTCCGGAATACTCAAGCAAAGAAA
AACTTAAAGAGAGATTGTTGAAGGCCATCACGTATGCCAAAGGATTTGGCATGCTGTAAAACAAGCTTGC
ATGCCTGCAGGTCGACTCTAGAGGATCCCGGGTGGCATCCCTGTGACCCCTCCCCAGTGCCTCTCCTGGC
CCTGGAAGTTGCCACTCCAGTGCCCACCAGCCTTGTCCTAATAAAATTAAGTTGCATCATTTTGTCTGAC
TAGGTGTCCTTCTATAATATTATGGGGTGGAGGGGGGTGGTATGGAGCAAGGGGCAAGTTGGGAAGACAA
CCTGTAGGGCCTGCGGGGTCTATTGGGAACCAAGCTGGAGTGCAGTGGCACAATCTTGGCTCACTGCAAT
CTCCGCCTCCTGGGTTCAAGCGATTCTCCTGCCTCAGCCTCCCGAGTTGTTGGGATTCCAGGCATGCATG
ACCAGGCTCAGCTAATTTTTGTTTTTTTGGTAGAGACGGGGTTTCACCATATTGGCCAGGCTGGTCTCCA
ACTCCTAATCTCAGGTGATCTACCCACCTTGGCCTCCCAAATTGCTGGGATTACAGGCGTGAACCACTGC
TCCCTTCCCTGTCCTTCTGATTTTAAAATAACTATACCAGCAGGAGGACGTCCAGACACAGCATAGGCTA
CCTGGCCATGCCCAACCGGTGGGACATTTGAGTTGCTTGCTTGGCACTGTCCTCTCATGCGTTGGGTCCA
CTCAGTAGATGCCTGTTGAATTGGGTACGCGGCCAGCTTGGCTGTGGAATGTGTGTCAGTTAGGGTGTGG
AAAGTCCCCAGGCTCCCCAGCAGGCAGAAGTATGCAAAGCATGCATCTCAATTAGTCAGCAACCAGGTGT
GGAAAGTCCCCAGGCTCCCCAGCAGGCAGAAGTATGCAAAGCATGCATCTCAATTAGTCAGCAACCATAG
TCCCGCCCCTAACTCCGCCCATCCCGCCCCTAACTCCGCCCAGTTCCGCCCATTCTCCGCCCCATGGCTG
ACTAATTTTTTTTATTTATGCAGAGGCCGAGGCCGCCTCGGCCTCTGAGCTATTCCAGAAGTAGTGAGGA
GGCTTTTTTGGAGGCCTAGGCTTTTGCAAAAAGCTCCTCGAGGAACTGAAAAACCAGAAAGTTAACTGGT
AAGTTTAGTCTTTTTGTCTTTTATTTCAGGTCCCGGATCCGGTGGTGGTGCAAATCAAAGAACTGCTCCT
CAGTGGATGTTGCCTTTACTTCTAGGCCTGTACGGAAGTGTTACTTCTGCTCTAAAAGCTGCTGCAGGTC
GACTCTAGGGCCGCGTACCGAGCTCGAATTCCCTATAGTGAGTCGTATTAAATTCGTAATCATGTCATAG
CTGTTTCCTGTGTGAAATTGTTATCCGCTCACAATTCCACACAACATACGAGCCGGAAGCATAAAGTGTA
AAGCCTGGGGTGCCTAATGAGTGAGCTAACTCACATTAATTGCGTTGCGCTCACTGCCCGCTTTCCAGTC
GGGAAACCTGTCGTGCCAGCTGCATTAATGAATCGGCCAACGCGCGGGGAGAGGCGGTTTGCGTATTGGG
CGCTCTTCCGCTTCCTCGCTCACTGACTCGCTGCGCTCGGTCGTTCGGCTGCGGCGAGCGGTATCAGCTC
ACTCAAAGGCGGTAATACGGTTATCCACAGAATCAGGGGATAACGCAGGAAAGAACATGTGAGCAAAAGG
CCAGCAAAAGGCCAGGAACCGTAAAAAGGCCGCGTTGCTGGCGTTTTTCCATAGGCTCCGCCCCCCTGAC
GAGCATCACAAAAATCGACGCTCAAGTCAGAGGTGGCGAAACCCGACAGGACTATAAAGATACCAGGCGT
TTCCCCCTGGAAGCTCCCTCGTGCGCTCTCCTGTTCCGACCCTGCCGCTTACCGGATACCTGTCCGCCTT
TCTCCCTTCGGGAAGCGTGGCGCTTTCTCATAGCTCACGCTGTAGGTATCTCAGTTCGGTGTAGGTCGTT
CGCTCCAAGCTGGGCTGTGTGCACGAACCCCCCGTTCAGCCCGACCGCTGCGCCTTATCCGGTAACTATC
GTCTTGAGTCCAACCCGGTAAGACACGACTTATCGCCACTGGCAGCAGCCACTGGTAACAGGATTAGCAG
AGCGAGGTATGTAGGCGGTGCTACAGAGTTCTTGAAGTGGTGGCCTAACTACGGCTACACTAGAAGAACA
GTATTTGGTATCTGCGCTCTGCTGAAGCCAGTTACCTTCGGAAAAAGAGTTGGTAGCTCTTGATCCGGCA
AACAAACCACCGCTGGTAGCGGTGGTTTTTTTGTTTGCAAGCAGCAGATTACGCGCAGAAAAAAAGGATC
TCAAGAAGATCCTTTGATCTTTTCTACGGGGTCTGACGCTCAGTGGAACGACGCGTAACTCACGTTAAGG
GATTTTGGTCATGGGTGGCTCGAGGGTTATTTGCCGACTACCTTGGTGATCTCGCCTTTCACGTAGTGGA
CAAATTCTTCCAACTGATCTGCGCGCGAGGCCAAGCGATCTTCTTCTTGTCCAAGATAAGCCTGTCTAGC
TTCAAGTATGACGGGCTGATACTGGGCCGGCAGGCGCTCCATTGCCCAGTCGGCAGCGACATCCTTCGGC
GCGATTTTGCCGGTTACTGCGCTGTACCAAATGCGGGACAACGTAAGCACTACATTTCGCTCATCGCCAG
CCCAGTCGGGCGGCGAGTTCCATAGCGTTAAGGTTTCATTTAGCGCCTCAAATAGATCCTGTTCAGGAAC
CGGATCAAAGAGTTCCTCCGCCGCTGGACCTACCAAGGCAACGCTATGTTCTCTTGCTTTTGTCAGCAAG
ATAGCCAGATCAATGTCGATCGTGGCTGGCTCGAAGATACCTGCAAGAATGTCATTGCGCTGCCATTCTC
CAAATTGCAGTTCGCGCTTAGCTGGATAACGCCACGGAATGATGTCGTCGTGCACAACAATGGTGACTTC
TACAGCGCGGAGAATCTCGCTCTCTCCAGGGGAAGCCGAAGTTTCCAAAAGGTCGTTGATCAAAGCTCGC
CGCGTTGTTTCATCAAGCCTTACGGTCACCGTAACCAGCAAATCAATATCACTGTGTGGCTTCAGGCCGC
CATCCACTGCGGAGCCGTACAAATGTACGGCCAGCAACGTCGGTTCGAGATGGCGCTCGATGACGCCAAC
TACCTCTGATAGTTGAGTCGATACTTCGGCGATCACCGCTTCCCTCATAATGTTTAACTTTGTTTTAGGG
CGACTGCCCTGCTGCGTAACATCGTTGCTGCTCCATAACATCAAACATCGACCCACGGCGTAACGCGCTT
GCTGCTTGGATGCCCGAGGCATAGACTGTACCCCAAAAAAACAGTCATAACAAGCCATGAAAACCGCCAC
TGCGCCGTTACCACCGCTGCGTTCGGTCAAGGTTCTGGACCAGTTGCGTGAGCGCATACGCTACTTGCAT
TACAGCTTACGAACCGAACAGGCTTATGTCCACTGGGTTCGTGCCTTCATCCGTTTCCACGGTGTGCGTC
ACCCGGCAACCTTGGGTAGCAGCGAAGTCGAGGCATTTCTGTCCTGGCTGGTCTAGAGGAGGCATGATGA
TATATTTTTATCTTGTGCAATGTAACATCAGAGATTTTGAGACACGGGCCAGAGCTGCCAGGAAACAGCT
ATGACCATGTAATACGACTCACTATAGGGGATATCAGCTGGATGGCAAATAATGATTTTATTTTGACTGA
TAGTGACCTGTTCGTTGCAACAAATTGATAAGCAATGCTTTCTTATAATGCCAACTTTGTACAAGAAAGT
TGGTCATGGTGCCAACTTTTTTGTACAAAGTTGGCATTATAAAAAAGCATTGCTCATCAATTTGTTGCAA
CGAACAGGTCACTATCAGTCAAAATAAAATCATTATTTGGGGCCCGAGCTTAAGACTGGCCGTCGTTTTA
CAACGTCGTGACTGGGAAAACATCCATGCTAGCGTTAACGCGAGAGTAGGGAACTGCCAGGCATCAAATA
AAACGAAAGGCTCAGTCGGAAGACTGGGCCTTTCGTTTTATCTGTTGTTTGTCGGTGAACGCTCTCCTGA
GTAGGACAAATCCGCCGGGAGCGGATTTGAACGTTGTGAAGCAACGGCCCGGAGGGTGGCGGGCAGGACG
CCCGCCATAAACTGCCAGGCATCAAACTAAGCAGAAGGCCATCCTGACGGATGGCCTTTTTGCGTTTCTA
CAAACTCTTCCTGGCTAGCGGTACGCGTATTAATTGCGTTGCGCTCACTGCCCGCTTTCCAGTCGGGAAA
CCTGTCGTGCCAGCTGCATTAATGAATCGGCCAACGCGCGGGGAGAGGCGGTTTGCGTATTGGGCGCTCT
TCCGCTTCCTCGCTCACTGACTCGCTGCGCTCGGTCGTTCGGCTGCGGCGAGCGGTATCAGCTCACTCAA
AGGCGGTAATACGGTTATCCACAGAATCAGGGGATAACGCAGGAAAGAACATGTGAGCAAAAGGCCAGCA
AAAGGCCAGGAACCGTAAAAAGGCCGCGTTGCTGGCGTTTTTCCATAGGCTCCGCCCCCCTGACGAGCAT
CACAAAAATCGACGCTCAAGTCAGAGGTGGCGAAACCCGACAGGACTATAAAGATACCAGGCGTTTCCCC
CTGGAAGCTCCCTCGTGCGCTCTCCTGTTCCGACCCTGCCGCTTACCGGATACCTGTCCGCCTTTCTCCC
TTCGGGAAGCGTGGCGCTTTCTCATAGCTCACGCTGTAGGTATCTCAGTTCGGTGTAGGTCGTTCGCTCC
AAGCTGGGCTGTGTGCACGAACCCCCCGTTCAGCCCGACCGCTGCGCCTTATCCGGTAACTATCGTCTTG
AGTCCAACCCGGTAAGACACGACTTATCGCCACTGGCAGCAGCCACTGGTAACAGGATTAGCAGAGCGAG
GTATGTAGGCGGTGCTACAGAGTTCTTGAAGTGGTGGCCTAACTACGGCTACACTAGAAGAACAGTATTT
GGTATCTGCGCTCTGCTGAAGCCAGTTACCTTCGGAAAAAGAGTTGGTAGCTCTTGATCCGGCAAACAAA
CCACCGCTGGTAGCGGTGGTTTTTTTGTTTGCAAGCAGCAGATTACGCGCAGAAAAAAAGGATCTCAAGA
AGATCCTTTGATCTTTTCTACGGGGTCTGACGCTCAGTGGAACGAAAACTCACGTTAAGGGATTTTGGTC
ATGAGATTATCAAAAAGGATCTTCACCTAGATCCTTTTAAATTAAAAATGAAGTTTTAAATCAATCTAAA
GTATATATGAGTAAACTTGGTCTGACAGTTACCAATGCTTAATCAGTGAGGCACCTATCTCAGCGATCTG
TCTATTTCGTTCATCCATAGTTGCCTGACTCCCCGTCGTGTAGATAACTACGATACGGGAGGGCTTACCA
TCTGGCCCCAGTGCTGCAATGATACCGCGAGACCCACGCTCACCGGCTCCAGATTTATCAGCAATAAACC
AGCCAGCCGGAAGGGCCGAGCGCAGAAGTGGTCCTGCAACTTTATCCGCCTCCATCCAGTCTATTAATTG
TTGCCGGGAAGCTAGAGTAAGTAGTTCGCCAGTTAATAGTTTGCGCAACGTTGTTGCCATTGCTACAGGC
ATCGTGGTGTCACGCTCGTCGTTTGGTATGGCTTCATTCAGCTCCGGTTCCCAACGATCAAGGCGAGTTA
CATGATCCCCCATGTTGTGCAAAAAAGCGGTTAGCTCCTTCGGTCCTCCGATCGTTGTCAGAAGTAAGTT
GGCCGCAGTGTTATCACTCATGGTTATGGCAGCACTGCATAATTCTCTTACTGTCATGCCATCCGTAAGA
TGCTTTTCTGTGACTGGTGAGTACTCAACCAAGTCATTCTGAGAATAGTGTATGCGGCGACCGAGTTGCT
CTTGCCCGGCGTCAATACGGGATAATACCGCGCCACATAGCAGAACTTTAAAAGTGCTCATCATTGGAAA
ACGTTCTTCGGGGCGAAAACTCTCAAGGATCTTACCGCTGTTGAGATCCAGTTCGATGTAACCCACTCGT
GCACCCAACTGATCTTCAGCATCTTTTACTTTCACCAGCGTTTCTGGGTGAGCAAAAACAGGAAGGCAAA
ATGCCGCAAAAAAGGGAATAAGGGCGACACGGAAATGTTGAATACTCATACTCTTCCTTTTTCAATATTA
TTGAAGCATTTATCAGGGTTATTGTCTCATGAGCGGATACATATTTGAATGTATTTAGAAAAATAAACAA
ATAGGGGTTCCGCGCACATTTCCCCGAAAAGTGCCACCTG
[124 nt withheld, positions 9701-9824]
C
[91 nt withheld, positions 9826-9916]
A
[49 nt withheld, positions 9918-9966]
CCTTTGACGTTGGAGTCCACGTTCTTT
[37 nt withheld, positions 9994-10030]
ACCCTATCTCGGTCTATTCTTTTGATTTATAAGGGATTTTGCCGATTTCGGCCTATTGGTTAAAAAATGA
GCTGATTTAACAAAAATTTAACGCGAATTTTAACAAAATATTAACGCTTACAATTTCCATTCGCCATTCA
GGCTGCGCAACTGTTGGGAAGGGCGATCGGTGCGGGCCTCTTCGCTATTACGCCAGCTGGCGAAAGGGGG
ATGTGCTGCAAGGCGATTAAGTTGGGTAACGCCAGGGTTTTCCCAGTCACGACGTT
