>Addgene plasmid #8658 | p4054 HA-E6AP isoform II | addgene partial sequence | sequence record 17139 | CMV-F 5'-CGCAAATGGGCGGTAGGCGTG-3'
AGCAGAGCTCGTTTAGTGGACCGTCAGAATTGTTTTTATTTTTAATTTTCTTTCAATACTTCCATCGAAT
TCAGATCCACCATGTACCCATACGATGTTCCAGATTACGCTGAGAAGCTGCACCAGTGTTATTGGAAATC
AGGAGAACCTCAGTCTGACGACATTGAAGCTAGCCGAATGAAGCGAGCAGCTGCAAAGCATCTAATAGAA
CGCTACTACCACCAGTTAACTGAGGGCTGTGGAAATGAAGCCTGCACGAATGAGTTTTGTGCTTCCTGTC
CAACTTTTCTTCGTATGGATAATAATGCAGCAGCTATTAAAGCCCTCGAGCTTTATAAGATTAATGCAAA
ACTCTGTGATCCTCATCCCTCCAAGAAAGGAGCAAGCTCAGCTTACCTTGAGAACTCGAAAGGTGCCCCC
AACAACTCCTGCTCTGAGATAAAAATGAACAAGAAAGGCGCTAGAATTGATTTTAAAGATGTGACTTACT
TAACAGAAGAGAAGGTATATGAAATTCTTGAATTATGTAGAGAAAGAGAGGATTATTCCCCTTTAATCCG
TGTTATTGGAAGAGTTTTTTCTAGTGCTGAGGCATTGGTACAGAGCTTCCGGAAAGTTAAACAACACACC
AAGGAAGAACTGAAATCTCTTCAAGCAAAAGATGAAGACAAAGATGAAGATGAAAAGGAAAAAGCTGCAT
GTTCTGCTGCTGCTATG
